Addgene plasmid #178469: pETM33_CEP55_EABR
Purpose: Bacterial expression of human domain with His-tag and GST tag
Depositing lab: Ylva Ivarsson. Depositing organization: Uppsala University. Publication: Proteome-scale mapping of binding sites in the unstructured regions of the human proteome. Benz C, Ali M, Krystkowiak I, Simonetti L, Sayadi A, Mihalic F, Kliche J, Andersson E, Jemth P, Davey NE, Ivarsson Y. Mol Syst Biol. 2022 Jan;18(1):e10584. doi: 10.15252/msb.202110584. PubMed 35044719.
Backbone
  Vector backbone: pETM33
  Backbone size w/o insert (bp): 6017
  Vector type: Bacterial Expression
Growth in bacteria
  Bacterial resistance: Kanamycin, 50 μg/mL
  Growth temperature: 37°C
  Growth strain: DH5alpha
  Copy number: Unknown
Gene/Insert
  Gene/Insert name: CEP55_EABR
  Species: H. sapiens (human); Synthetic
  Entrez Gene: CEP55 (a.k.a. C10orf3, CT111, MARCH, URCC6)
  Promoter: T7/LacO
  Tag / fusion protein: His-GST (N terminal on insert)
  Cloning method: Restriction Enzyme; 5′ cloning site Nco1 (destroyed during cloning); 3′ cloning site EcoR1 (destroyed during cloning)
  Sequencing primers: 5′ CGGATCTGGAAGTTCTGTTCC; 3′ GAGTGCGGCCGCAAGCTTG
Terms and licenses: Academic/Nonprofit Terms; Industry Terms: Not Available to Industry
Depositor comments: Please visit https://www.biorxiv.org/content/10.1101/2021.04.13.439572v1 for bioRxv preprint. Growth in BL21 DE3 gold 37 C after induction with 1mM IPTG 4 hours 30 C. Insert: GFNSSINNIHEMEIQLKDALEKNQQWLVYDQQREVYVKGLLAKIFELEKKTETAAHSLP.
How to cite: pETM33_CEP55_EABR was a gift from Ylva Ivarsson (Addgene plasmid # 178469 ; http://n2t.net/addgene:178469 ; RRID:Addgene_178469)
