[The description below was written by a language model from this plasmid's Addgene catalogue record and pLannotate feature annotations shown in this document.]
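Description:
pETM33_CEP55_EABR is a bacterial expression plasmid built on the pETM33 backbone, a pET-type vector, for producing a fragment of human CEP55 as a fusion to an N-terminal His-GST tag. The plasmid is about 6.2 kb and is maintained in E. coli through a ColE1/pBR322-family origin accompanied by the bom region and the rop gene, which moderates copy number. Selection is by kanamycin through an aminoglycoside phosphotransferase gene. An f1 phage origin is also present, and short annotated tetracycline-resistance fragments are remnants of the pBR322 lineage rather than functional markers.

Expression is driven by a T7 promoter immediately followed by a lac operator and the T7 gene 10 ribosome binding site, with a plasmid-borne lacI gene supplying repressor. Transcription therefore depends on a host that provides T7 RNA polymerase and is induced with IPTG; the depositor notes use of a BL21(DE3) derivative for expression. The open reading frame begins with a hexahistidine tag, continues through Schistosoma japonicum glutathione S-transferase, and then enters the CEP55 segment of roughly 60 residues, described as the EABR domain and listed as a synthetic human sequence cloned between NcoI and EcoRI sites that were destroyed in the process. The feature table also shows a second His-tag sequence and a short T7 gene 10-like fragment downstream of the insert, before the T7 terminator. The record does not indicate whether these are translated, and the catalogue lists only the N-terminal tags.

The dual tag allows purification on nickel or glutathione resin. The associated study mapped binding sites in unstructured regions of the human proteome, consistent with use of the purified domain as a bait for peptide-binding experiments.
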