Features (pLannotate 1.2.2; 21 found; start..end, strand, type, name):
      1..589     +  rep_origin     ori: high-copy-number ColE1/pMB1/pBR322/pUC origin of replication
    775..914     -  misc_feature   bom: basis of mobility region from pBR322
   1016..1207    -  CDS            rop: Rop protein, which maintains plasmids at low copy number; rop
   1224..1604    +  CDS            YPB1_ECOLX: Protein predicted: Swiss-Prot protein existence level 4. From Escherichia coli.
   1676..1967    -  CDS            TcR (fragment): tetracycline efflux protein; tet; confers resistance to tetracycline
   1982..2003    -  protein_bind   CAP binding site: CAP binding activates transcription in the presence of cAMP. E. coli catabolite activator protein
   2016..3098    -  CDS            lacI: lac repressor; lacI; The lac repressor binds to the lac operator to inhibit transcription in E. coli. This inhibition can be relieved by adding lactose or isopropyl-β-D-thiogalactopyranoside (IPTG).
   3099..3176    -  promoter       lacI promoter: lacI
   3184..3463    -  CDS            TcR (fragment): tetracycline efflux protein; tet; confers resistance to tetracycline
   3485..3503    +  promoter       T7 promoter: promoter for bacteriophage T7 RNA polymerase
   3504..3528    +  protein_bind   lac operator: The lac repressor binds to the lac operator to inhibit transcription in E. coli. This inhibition can be relieved by adding lactose or isopropyl-β-D-thiogalactopyranoside (IPTG). lac repressor encoded by lacI
   3543..3565    +  RBS            RBS: efficient ribosome binding site from bacteriophage T7 gene 10 (Olins and Rangwala, 1989)
   3578..3595    +  CDS            7xHis (fragment): 6xHis affinity tag
   3614..4267    +  CDS            GST26_SCHJA: Experimental evidence at protein level: Swiss-Prot protein existence level 1. GST isoenzymes appear to play a central role in the parasite detoxification system. Other functions are also suspected including a role in increasing the solubility of haematin in the parasite gut. From Schistosoma japonicum (Blood fluke).
   4295..4477    +  CDS            CEP55 (fragment): CEP55_HUMAN - Also known as C10orf3 From Homo sapiens (Human).
   4521..4538    +  CDS            9xHis (fragment): 9xHis affinity tag
   4548..4597    +  CDS            SET1 (fragment): solubility-enhancement tag derived from T7 phage gene 10B
   4605..4652    +  terminator     T7 terminator: transcription terminator for bacteriophage T7 RNA polymerase
   4689..5117    +  rep_origin     f1 ori (sequence partly withheld): f1 bacteriophage origin of replication; arrow indicates direction of (+) strand synthesis
   5170..5227    +  promoter       AmpR promoter (fragment): bla
   5236..6051    -  CDS            KanR: aminoglycoside phosphotransferase; aph(3')-Ia; confers resistance to kanamycin in bacteria or G418 (Geneticin®) in eukaryotes
>Addgene plasmid #178469 | pETM33_CEP55_EABR | addgene full sequence | sequence record 357302 | Addgene NGS Result
TTGAGATCCTTTTTTTCTGCGCGTAATCTGCTGCTTGCAAACAAAAAAACCACCGCTACCAGCGGTGGTT
TGTTTGCCGGATCAAGAGCTACCAACTCTTTTTCCGAAGGTAACTGGCTTCAGCAGAGCGCAGATACCAA
ATACTGTCCTTCTAGTGTAGCCGTAGTTAGGCCACCACTTCAAGAACTCTGTAGCACCGCCTACATACCT
CGCTCTGCTAATCCTGTTACCAGTGGCTGCTGCCAGTGGCGATAAGTCGTGTCTTACCGGGTTGGACTCA
AGACGATAGTTACCGGATAAGGCGCAGCGGTCGGGCTGAACGGGGGGTTCGTGCACACAGCCCAGCTTGG
AGCGAACGACCTACACCGAACTGAGATACCTACAGCGTGAGCTATGAGAAAGCGCCACGCTTCCCGAAGG
GAGAAAGGCGGACAGGTATCCGGTAAGCGGCAGGGTCGGAACAGGAGAGCGCACGAGGGAGCTTCCAGGG
GGAAACGCCTGGTATCTTTATAGTCCTGTCGGGTTTCGCCACCTCTGACTTGAGCGTCGATTTTTGTGAT
GCTCGTCAGGGGGGCGGAGCCTATGGAAAAACGCCAGCAACGCGGCCTTTTTACGGTTCCTGGCCTTTTG
CTGGCCTTTTGCTCACATGTTCTTTCCTGCGTTATCCCCTGATTCTGTGGATAACCGTATTACCGCCTTT
GAGTGAGCTGATACCGCTCGCCGCAGCCGAACGACCGAGCGCAGCGAGTCAGTGAGCGAGGAAGCGGAAG
AGCGCCTGATGCGGTATTTTCTCCTTACGCATCTGTGCGGTATTTCACACCGCAATGGTGCACTCTCAGT
ACAATCTGCTCTGATGCCGCATAGTTAAGCCAGTATACACTCCGCTATCGCTACGTGACTGGGTCATGGC
TGCGCCCCGACACCCGCCAACACCCGCTGACGCGCCCTGACGGGCTTGTCTGCTCCCGGCATCCGCTTAC
AGACAAGCTGTGACCGTCTCCGGGAGCTGCATGTGTCAGAGGTTTTCACCGTCATCACCGAAACGCGCGA
GGCAGCTGCGGTAAAGCTCATCAGCGTGGTCGTGAAGCGATTCACAGATGTCTGCCTGTTCATCCGCGTC
CAGCTCGTTGAGTTTCTCCAGAAGCGTTAATGTCTGGCTTCTGATAAAGCGGGCCATGTTAAGGGCGGTT
TTTTCCTGTTTGGTCACTGATGCCTCCGTGTAAGGGGGATTTCTGTTCATGGGGGTAATGATACCGATGA
AACGAGAGAGGATGCTCACGATACGGGTTACTGATGATGAACATGCCCGGTTACTGGAACGTTGTGAGGG
TAAACAACTGGCGGTATGGATGCGGCGGGACCAGAGAAAAATCACTCAGGGTCAATGCCAGCGCTTCGTT
AATACAGATGTAGGTGTTCCACAGGGTAGCCAGCAGCATCCTGCGATGCAGATCCGGAACATAATGGTGC
AGGGCGCTGACTTCCGCGTTTCCAGACTTTACGAAACACGGAAACCGAAGACCATTCATGTTGTTGCTCA
GGTCGCAGACGTTTTGCAGCAGCAGTCGCTTCACGTTCGCTCGCGTATCGGTGATTCATTCTGCTAACCA
GTAAGGCAACCCCGCCAGCCTAGCCGGGTCCTCAACGACAGGAGCACGATCATGCGCACCCGTGGGGCCG
CCATGCCGGCGATAATGGCCTGCTTCTCGCCGAAACGTTTGGTGGCGGGACCAGTGACGAAGGCTTGAGC
GAGGGCGTGCAAGATTCCGAATACCGCAAGCGACAGGCCGATCATCGTCGCGCTCCAGCGAAAGCGGTCC
TCGCCGAAAATGACCCAGAGCGCTGCCGGCACCTGTCCTACGAGTTGCATGATAAAGAAGACAGTCATAA
GTGCGGCGACGATAGTCATGCCCCGCGCCCACCGGAAGGAGCTGACTGGGTTGAAGGCTCTCAAGGGCAT
CGGTCGAGATCCCGGTGCCTAATGAGTGAGCTAACTTACATTAATTGCGTTGCGCTCACTGCCCGCTTTC
CAGTCGGGAAACCTGTCGTGCCAGCTGCATTAATGAATCGGCCAACGCGCGGGGAGAGGCGGTTTGCGTA
TTGGGCGCCAGGGTGGTTTTTCTTTTCACCAGTGAGACGGGCAACAGCTGATTGCCCTTCACCGCCTGGC
CCTGAGAGAGTTGCAGCAAGCGGTCCACGCTGGTTTGCCCCAGCAGGCGAAAATCCTGTTTGATGGTGGT
TAACGGCGGGATATAACATGAGCTGTCTTCGGTATCGTCGTATCCCACTACCGAGATATCCGCACCAACG
CGCAGCCCGGACTCGGTAATGGCGCGCATTGCGCCCAGCGCCATCTGATCGTTGGCAACCAGCATCGCAG
TGGGAACGATGCCCTCATTCAGCATTTGCATGGTTTGTTGAAAACCGGACATGGCACTCCAGTCGCCTTC
CCGTTCCGCTATCGGCTGAATTTGATTGCGAGTGAGATATTTATGCCAGCCAGCCAGACGCAGACGCGCC
GAGACAGAACTTAATGGGCCCGCTAACAGCGCGATTTGCTGGTGACCCAATGCGACCAGATGCTCCACGC
CCAGTCGCGTACCGTCTTCATGGGAGAAAATAATACTGTTGATGGGTGTCTGGTCAGAGACATCAAGAAA
TAACGCCGGAACATTAGTGCAGGCAGCTTCCACAGCAATGGCATCCTGGTCATCCAGCGGATAGTTAATG
ATCAGCCCACTGACGCGTTGCGCGAGAAGATTGTGCACCGCCGCTTTACAGGCTTCGACGCCGCTTCGTT
CTACCATCGACACCACCACGCTGGCACCCAGTTGATCGGCGCGAGATTTAATCGCCGCGACAATTTGCGA
CGGCGCGTGCAGGGCCAGACTGGAGGTGGCAACGCCAATCAGCAACGACTGTTTGCCCGCCAGTTGTTGT
GCCACGCGGTTGGGAATGTAATTCAGCTCCGCCATCGCCGCTTCCACTTTTTCCCGCGTTTTCGCAGAAA
CGTGGCTGGCCTGGTTCACCACGCGGGAAACGGTCTGATAAGAGACACCGGCATACTCTGCGACATCGTA
TAACGTTACTGGTTTCACATTCACCACCCTGAATTGACTCTCTTCCGGGCGCTATCATGCCATACCGGGA
AAGGTTTTGCGCCATTCGATGGTGTCCGGGATCTCGACGCTCTCCCTTATGCGACTCCTGCATTAGGAAG
CAGCCCAGTAGTAGGTTGAGGCCGTTGAGCACCGCCGCCGCAAGGAATGGTGCATGCAAGGAGATGGCGC
CCAACAGTCCCCCGGCCACGGGGCCTGCCACCATACCCACGCCGAAACAAGCGCTCATGAGCCCGAAGTG
GCGAGCCCGATCTTCCCCATCGGTGATGTCGGCGATATAGGCGCCAGCAACCGCACCTGTGGCGCCGGTG
ATGCCGGCCACGATGCGTCCGGCGTAGAGGATCGAGATCTCGATCCCGCGAAATTAATACGACTCACTAT
AGGGGAATTGTGAGCGGATAACAATTCCCCTCTAGAAATAATTTTGTTTAACTTTAAGAAGGAGATATAC
CATGAAACATCACCATCACCATCACAACACTAGTAGCAATTCCATGTCCCCTATACTAGGTTATTGGAAA
ATTAAGGGCCTTGTGCAACCCACTCGACTTCTTTTGGAATATCTTGAAGAAAAATATGAAGAGCATTTGT
ATGAGCGCGATGAAGGTGATAAATGGCGAAACAAAAAGTTTGAATTGGGTTTGGAGTTTCCCAATCTTCC
TTATTATATTGATGGTGATGTTAAATTAACACAGTCTATGGCCATCATACGTTATATAGCTGACAAGCAC
AACATGTTGGGTGGTTGTCCAAAAGAGCGTGCAGAGATTTCAATGCTTGAAGGAGCGGTTTTGGATATTA
GATACGGTGTTTCGAGAATTGCATATAGTAAAGACTTTGAAACTCTCAAAGTTGATTTTCTTAGCAAGCT
ACCTGAAATGCTGAAAATGTTCGAAGATCGTTTATGTCATAAAACATATTTAAATGGTGATCATGTAACC
CATCCTGACTTCATGTTGTATGACGCTCTTGATGTTGTTTTATACATGGACCCAATGTGCCTGGATGCGT
TCCCAAAATTAGTTTGTTTTAAAAAACGTATTGAAGCTATCCCACAAATTGATAAGTACTTGAAATCCAG
CAAGTATATAGCATGGCCTTTGCAGGGCTGGCAAGCCACGTTTGGTGGTGGCGACCATCCTCCAAAATCG
GATCTGGAAGTTCTGTTCCAGGGGCCCATGGGTTTCAACAGCAGCATCAACAACATTCACGAGATGGAAA
TCCAGCTGAAGGACGCGCTGGAGAAAAACCAGCAATGGCTGGTGTACGATCAGCAACGTGAAGTGTATGT
TAAGGGCCTGCTGGCGAAAATTTTTGAGCTGGAAAAGAAAACCGAGACCGCGGCGCACAGCCTGCCGTAA
GAATTCGAGCTCCGTCGACAAGCTTGCGGCCGCACTCGAGCACCACCACCACCACCACTGAGATCCGGCT
GCTAACAAAGCCCGAAAGGAAGCTGAGTTGGCTGCTGCCACCGCTGAGCAATAACTAGCATAACCCCTTG
GGGCCTCTAAACGGGTCTTGAGGGGTTTTTTGCTGAAAGGAGGAACTATATCCGGATTGGCGAATGGG
[124 nt withheld, positions 4689-4812]
C
[91 nt withheld, positions 4814-4904]
A
[49 nt withheld, positions 4906-4954]
CCTTTGACGTTGGAGTCCACGTTCTTTAATAGTGGACTCTTGTTCCAAACTGGAACAACACTCAACCCTA
TCTCGGTCTATTCTTTTGATTTATAAGGGATTTTGCCGATTTCGGCCTATTGGTTAAAAAATGAGCTGAT
TTAACAAAAATTTAACGCGAATTTTAACAAAATATTAACGCTTACAATTTAGGTGGCACTTTTCGGGGAA
ATGTGCGCGGAACCCCTATTTGTTTATTTTTCTAAATACATTCAAATATGTATCCGCTCATGAATTAATT
CTTAGAAAAACTCATCGAGCATCAAATGAAACTGCAATTTATTCATATCAGGATTATCAATACCATATTT
TTGAAAAAGCCGTTTCTGTAATGAAGGAGAAAACTCACCGAGGCAGTTCCATAGGATGGCAAGATCCTGG
TATCGGTCTGCGATTCCGACTCGTCCAACATCAATACAACCTATTAATTTCCCCTCGTCAAAAATAAGGT
TATCAAGTGAGAAATCACCATGAGTGACGACTGAATCCGGTGAGAATGGCAAAAGTTTATGCATTTCTTT
CCAGACTTGTTCAACAGGCCAGCCATTACGCTCGTCATCAAAATCACTCGCATCAACCAAACCGTTATTC
ATTCGTGATTGCGCCTGAGCGAGACGAAATACGCGATCGCTGTTAAAAGGACAATTACAAACAGGAATCG
AATGCAACCGGCGCAGGAACACTGCCAGCGCATCAACAATATTTTCACCTGAATCAGGATATTCTTCTAA
TACCTGGAATGCTGTTTTCCCGGGGATCGCAGTGGTGAGTAACCATGCATCATCAGGAGTACGGATAAAA
TGCTTGATGGTCGGAAGAGGCATAAATTCCGTCAGCCAGTTTAGTCTGACCATCTCATCTGTAACATCAT
TGGCAACGCTACCTTTGCCATGTTTCAGAAACAACTCTGGCGCATCGGGCTTCCCATACAATCGATAGAT
TGTCGCACCTGATTGCCCGACATTATCGCGAGCCCATTTATACCCATATAAATCAGCATCCATGTTGGAA
TTTAATCGCGGCCTAGAGCAAGACGTTTCCCGTTGAATATGGCTCATAACACCCCTTGTATTACTGTTTA
TGTAAGCAGACAGTTTTATTGTTCATGACCAAAATCCCTTAACGTGAGTTTTCGTTCCACTGAGCGTCAG
ACCCCGTAGAAAAGATCAAAGGATCTTC
